>Addgene plasmid #139806 | pFUW-tetO-Tcf4 | addgene full sequence | sequence record 291880 | Addgene NGS Result
CTCCCTATCAGTGATAGAGAAAAGTGAAAGTCGAGTTTACCACTCCCTATCAGTGATAGAGAAAAGTGAA
AGTCGAGTTTACCACTCCCTATCAGTGATAGAGAAAAGTGAAAGTCGAGTTTACCACTCCCTATCAGTGA
TAGAGAAAAGTGAAAGTCGAGTTTACCACTCCCTATCAGTGATAGAGAAAAGTGAAAGTCGAGTTTACCA
CTCCCTATCAGTGATAGAGAAAAGTGAAAGTCGAGTTTACCACTCCCTATCAGTGATAGAGAAAAGTGAA
AGTCGAGCTCGGTACCCGGGTCGAGGTAGGCGTGTACGGTGGGAGGCCTATATAAGCAGAGCTCGTTTAG
TGAACCGTCAGATCGCCTGGAGACGCCATCCACGCTGTTTTGACCTCCATAGAAGACACCGGGACCGATC
CAGCCTCCGCGGCCCCGAATTCATGTACTGCGCATACACCATCCCGGGCATGGGCGGCAACTCTTTGATG
TACTACTATAATGGGAAAGCGGTCTACGCTCCTTCAGCCAGCACTGCCGACTACAACAGGGATTCGCCAG
GCTATCCTTCCTCCAAGCCAGCAGCCAGCACTTTCCCTAGCTCCTTCTTCATGCAAGATGGCCATCACAG
CAGCGACCCTTGGAGCTCCTCCAGCGGGATGAATCAGCCCGGCTACGGAGGGATGCTGGGCAATTCTTCT
CATATCCCACAGTCCAGCAGCTACTGTAGCCTGCATCCACATGAACGTTTGAGCTATCCATCCCACTCCT
CGGCAGACATCAACTCCAGTCTTCCTCCGATGTCCACGTTCCATCGTAGTGGCACAAACCATTACAGCAC
CTCTTCCTGCACACCCCCTGCCAACGGAACAGACAGTATAATGGCAAACAGAGGAACTGGGGCAGCAGGC
AGCTCCCAGACTGGAGACGCTCTGGGGAAAGCCCTAGCTTCGATCTATTCTCCTGACCACACGAACAACA
GCTTTTCCTCCAATCCTTCAACTCCTGTGGGCTCCCCTCCTTCACTCTCAGCAGGCACAGCTGTTTGGTC
TAGAAATGGAGGACAGGCCTCGTCATCTCCCAATTATGAAGGACCCTTGCACTCACTGCAAAGCCGAATC
GAAGACCGTTTGGAAAGACTGGACGATGCGATTCATGTTCTCCGGAACCACGCAGTGGGCCCGTCCACAG
CTGTGCCTGGTGGCCATGGGGACATGCATGGGATCATGGGACCCTCCCACAACGGAGCGATGGGTAGCCT
GGGCTCAGGGTATGGAACTAGTCTTCTCTCAGCCAACAGACACTCGCTCATGGTTGGGGCCCACCGTGAA
GATGGCGTGGCTCTGAGAGGCAGCCATTCTCTCCTGCCAAACCAGGTTCCGGTCCCACAACTTCCGGTCC
AGTCTGCAACTTCCCCTGACTTGAACCCACCCCAAGACCCTTACAGAGGGATGCCACCAGGTCTCCAGGG
CCAGAGCGTGTCTTCTGGTAGCTCTGAGATCAAATCCGACGACGAGGGCGATGAGAACCTGCAAGACACA
AAATCTTCTGAGGACAAGAAATTAGATGACGACAAGAAGGATATCAAATCAATTACTAGCAATAACGATG
ATGAGGACCTGACCCCAGAGCAGAAGGCTGAGCGCGAGAAGGAACGGAGGATGGCCAATAATGCCCGTGA
GCGCCTGAGGGTCCGAGATATCAACGAGGCTTTCAAGGAGCTTGGCCGTATGGTGCAGCTCCACCTGAAG
AGCGACAAGCCCCAGACCAAGCTCCTGATTCTCCACCAGGCCGTGGCTGTCATCCTCAGCCTGGAGCAGC
AAGTTCGAGAAAGGAATCTGAACCCGAAAGCTGCCTGTCTGAAAAGAAGGGAGGAAGAGAAGGTGTCCTC
AGAGCCTCCCCCACTCTCCTTGGCTGGCCCACACCCTGGGATGGGAGACGCAGCGAATCACATGGGACAG
ATGTGAGAATTCGATATCAAGCTTATCGATAATCAACCTCTGGATTACAAAATTTGTGAAAGATTGACTG
GTATTCTTAACTATGTTGCTCCTTTTACGCTATGTGGATACGCTGCTTTAATGCCTTTGTATCATGCTAT
TGCTTCCCGTATGGCTTTCATTTTCTCCTCCTTGTATAAATCCTGGTTGCTGTCTCTTTATGAGGAGTTG
TGGCCCGTTGTCAGGCAACGTGGCGTGGTGTGCACTGTGTTTGCTGACGCAACCCCCACTGGTTGGGGCA
TTGCCACCACCTGTCAGCTCCTTTCCGGGACTTTCGCTTTCCCCCTCCCTATTGCCACGGCGGAACTCAT
CGCCGCCTGCCTTGCCCGCTGCTGGACAGGGGCTCGGCTGTTGGGCACTGACAATTCCGTGGTGTTGTCG
GGGAAATCATCGTCCTTTCCTTGGCTGCTCGCCTGTGTTGCCACCTGGATTCTGCGCGGGACGTCCTTCT
GCTACGTCCCTTCGGCCCTCAATCCAGCGGACCTTCCTTCCCGCGGCCTGCTGCCGGCTCTGCGGCCTCT
TCCGCGTCTTCGCCTTCGCCCTCAGACGAGTCGGATCTCCCTTTGGGCCGCCTCCCCGCATCGATACCGT
CGACCTCGAGACCTAGAAAAACATGGAGCAATCACAAGTAGCAATACAGCAGCTACCAATGCTGATTGTG
CCTGGCTAGAAGCACAAGAGGAGGAGGAGGTGGGTTTTCCAGTCACACCTCAGGTACCTTTAAGACCAAT
GACTTACAAGGCAGCTGTAGATCTTAGCCACTTTTTAAAAGAAAAGGGGGGACTGGAAGGGCTAATTCAC
TCCCAACGAAGACAAGATATCCTTGATCTGTGGATCTACCACACACAAGGCTACTTCCCTGATTGGCAGA
ACTACACACCAGGGCCAGGGATCAGATATCCACTGACCTTTGGATGGTGCTACAAGCTAGTACCAGTTGA
GCAAGAGAAGGTAGAAGAAGCCAATGAAGGAGAGAACACCCGCTTGTTACACCCTGTGAGCCTGCATGGG
ATGGATGACCCGGAGAGAGAAGTATTAGAGTGGAGGTTTGACAGCCGCCTAGCATTTCATCACATGGCCC
GAGAGCTGCATCCGGACTGTACTGGGTCTCTCTGGTTAGACCAGATCTGAGCCTGGGAGCTCTCTGGCTA
ACTAGGGAACCCACTGCTTAAGCCTCAATAAAGCTTGCCTTGAGTGCTTCAAGTAGTGTGTGCCCGTCTG
TTGTGTGACTCTGGTAACTAGAGATCCCTCAGACCCTTTTAGTCAGTGTGGAAAATCTCTAGCAGGGCCC
GTTTAAACCCGCTGATCAGCCTCGACTGTGCCTTCTAGTTGCCAGCCATCTGTTGTTTGCCCCTCCCCCG
TGCCTTCCTTGACCCTGGAAGGTGCCACTCCCACTGTCCTTTCCTAATAAAATGAGGAAATTGCATCGCA
TTGTCTGAGTAGGTGTCATTCTATTCTGGGGGGTGGGGTGGGGCAGGACAGCAAGGGGGAGGATTGGGAA
GACAATAGCAGGCATGCTGGGGATGCGGTGGGCTCTATGGCTTCTGAGGCGGAAAGAACCAGCTGGGGCT
CTAGGGGGTATCCCC
[124 nt withheld, positions 3586-3709]
C
[91 nt withheld, positions 3711-3801]
A
[49 nt withheld, positions 3803-3851]
CCTTTGACGTTGGAGTCCACGTTCTTT
[37 nt withheld, positions 3879-3915]
ACCCTATCTCGGTCTATTCTTTTGATTTATAAGGGATTTTGCCGATTTCGGCCTATTGGTTAAAAAATGA
GCTGATTTAACAAAAATTTAACGCGAATTAATTCTGTGGAATGTGTGTCAGTTAGGGTGTGGAAAGTCCC
CAGGCTCCCCAGCAGGCAGAAGTATGCAAAGCATGCATCTCAATTAGTCAGCAACCAGGTGTGGAAAGTC
CCCAGGCTCCCCAGCAGGCAGAAGTATGCAAAGCATGCATCTCAATTAGTCAGCAACCATAGTCCCGCCC
CTAACTCCGCCCATCCCGCCCCTAACTCCGCCCAGTTCCGCCCATTCTCCGCCCCATGGCTGACTAATTT
TTTTTATTTATGCAGAGGCCGAGGCCGCCTCTGCCTCTGAGCTATTCCAGAAGTAGTGAGGAGGCTTTTT
TGGAGGCCTAGGCTTTTGCAAAAAGCTCCCGGGAGCTTGTATATCCATTTTCGGATCTGATCAGCACGTG
TTGACAATTAATCATCGGCATAGTATATCGGCATAGTATAATACGACAAGGTGAGGAACTAAACCATGGC
CAAGTTGACCAGTGCCGTTCCGGTGCTCACCGCGCGCGACGTCGCCGGAGCGGTCGAGTTCTGGACCGAC
CGGCTCGGGTTCTCCCGGGACTTCGTGGAGGACGACTTCGCCGGTGTGGTCCGGGACGACGTGACCCTGT
TCATCAGCGCGGTCCAGGACCAGGTGGTGCCGGACAACACCCTGGCCTGGGTGTGGGTGCGCGGCCTGGA
CGAGCTGTACGCCGAGTGGTCGGAGGTCGTGTCCACGAACTTCCGGGACGCCTCCGGGCCGGCCATGACC
GAGATCGGCGAGCAGCCGTGGGGGCGGGAGTTCGCCCTGCGCGACCCGGCCGGCAACTGCGTGCACTTCG
TGGCCGAGGAGCAGGACTGACACGTGCTACGAGATTTCGATTCCACCGCCGCCTTCTATGAAAGGTTGGG
CTTCGGAATCGTTTTCCGGGACGCCGGCTGGATGATCCTCCAGCGCGGGGATCTCATGCTGGAGTTCTTC
GCCCACCCCAACTTGTTTATTGCAGCTTATAATGGTTACAAATAAAGCAATAGCATCACAAATTTCACAA
ATAAAGCATTTTTTTCACTGCATTCTAGTTGTGGTTTGTCCAAACTCATCAATGTATCTTATCATGTCTG
TATACCGTCGACCTCTAGCTAGAGCTTGGCGTAATCATGGTCATAGCTGTTTCCTGTGTGAAATTGTTAT
CCGCTCACAATTCCACACAACATACGAGCCGGAAGCATAAAGTGTAAAGCCTGGGGTGCCTAATGAGTGA
GCTAACTCACATTAATTGCGTTGCGCTCACTGCCCGCTTTCCAGTCGGGAAACCTGTCGTGCCAGCTGCA
TTAATGAATCGGCCAACGCGCGGGGAGAGGCGGTTTGCGTATTGGGCGCTCTTCCGCTTCCTCGCTCACT
GACTCGCTGCGCTCGGTCGTTCGGCTGCGGCGAGCGGTATCAGCTCACTCAAAGGCGGTAATACGGTTAT
CCACAGAATCAGGGGATAACGCAGGAAAGAACATGTGAGCAAAAGGCCAGCAAAAGGCCAGGAACCGTAA
AAAGGCCGCGTTGCTGGCGTTTTTCCATAGGCTCCGCCCCCCTGACGAGCATCACAAAAATCGACGCTCA
AGTCAGAGGTGGCGAAACCCGACAGGACTATAAAGATACCAGGCGTTTCCCCCTGGAAGCTCCCTCGTGC
GCTCTCCTGTTCCGACCCTGCCGCTTACCGGATACCTGTCCGCCTTTCTCCCTTCGGGAAGCGTGGCGCT
TTCTCATAGCTCACGCTGTAGGTATCTCAGTTCGGTGTAGGTCGTTCGCTCCAAGCTGGGCTGTGTGCAC
GAACCCCCCGTTCAGCCCGACCGCTGCGCCTTATCCGGTAACTATCGTCTTGAGTCCAACCCGGTAAGAC
ACGACTTATCGCCACTGGCAGCAGCCACTGGTAACAGGATTAGCAGAGCGAGGTATGTAGGCGGTGCTAC
AGAGTTCTTGAAGTGGTGGCCTAACTACGGCTACACTAGAAGAACAGTATTTGGTATCTGCGCTCTGCTG
AAGCCAGTTACCTTCGGAAAAAGAGTTGGTAGCTCTTGATCCGGCAAACAAACCACCGCTGGTAGCGGTG
GTTTTTTTGTTTGCAAGCAGCAGATTACGCGCAGAAAAAAAGGATCTCAAGAAGATCCTTTGATCTTTTC
TACGGGGTCTGACGCTCAGTGGAACGAAAACTCACGTTAAGGGATTTTGGTCATGAGATTATCAAAAAGG
ATCTTCACCTAGATCCTTTTAAATTAAAAATGAAGTTTTAAATCAATCTAAAGTATATATGAGTAAACTT
GGTCTGACAGTTACCAATGCTTAATCAGTGAGGCACCTATCTCAGCGATCTGTCTATTTCGTTCATCCAT
AGTTGCCTGACTCCCCGTCGTGTAGATAACTACGATACGGGAGGGCTTACCATCTGGCCCCAGTGCTGCA
ATGATACCGCGAGACCCACGCTCACCGGCTCCAGATTTATCAGCAATAAACCAGCCAGCCGGAAGGGCCG
AGCGCAGAAGTGGTCCTGCAACTTTATCCGCCTCCATCCAGTCTATTAATTGTTGCCGGGAAGCTAGAGT
AAGTAGTTCGCCAGTTAATAGTTTGCGCAACGTTGTTGCCATTGCTACAGGCATCGTGGTGTCACGCTCG
TCGTTTGGTATGGCTTCATTCAGCTCCGGTTCCCAACGATCAAGGCGAGTTACATGATCCCCCATGTTGT
GCAAAAAAGCGGTTAGCTCCTTCGGTCCTCCGATCGTTGTCAGAAGTAAGTTGGCCGCAGTGTTATCACT
CATGGTTATGGCAGCACTGCATAATTCTCTTACTGTCATGCCATCCGTAAGATGCTTTTCTGTGACTGGT
GAGTACTCAACCAAGTCATTCTGAGAATAGTGTATGCGGCGACCGAGTTGCTCTTGCCCGGCGTCAATAC
GGGATAATACCGCGCCACATAGCAGAACTTTAAAAGTGCTCATCATTGGAAAACGTTCTTCGGGGCGAAA
ACTCTCAAGGATCTTACCGCTGTTGAGATCCAGTTCGATGTAACCCACTCGTGCACCCAACTGATCTTCA
GCATCTTTTACTTTCACCAGCGTTTCTGGGTGAGCAAAAACAGGAAGGCAAAATGCCGCAAAAAAGGGAA
TAAGGGCGACACGGAAATGTTGAATACTCATACTCTTCCTTTTTCAATATTATTGAAGCATTTATCAGGG
TTATTGTCTCATGAGCGGATACATATTTGAATGTATTTAGAAAAATAAACAAATAGGGGTTCCGCGCACA
TTTCCCCGAAAAGTGCCACCTGACGTCGACGGATCGGGAGATCTCCCGATCCCCTATGGTGCACTCTCAG
TACAATCTGCTCTGATGCCGCATAGTTAAGCCAGTATCTGCTCCCTGCTTGTGTGTTGGAGGTCGCTGAG
TAGTGCGCGAGCAAAATTTAAGCTACAACAAGGCAAGGCTTGACCGACAATTGCATGAAGAATCTGCTTA
GGGTTAGGCGTTTTGCGCTGCTTCGCGATGTACGGGCCAGATATACGCGTTGACATTGATTATTGACTAG
TTATTAATAGTAATCAATTACGGGGTCATTAGTTCATAGCCCATATATGGAGTTCCGCGTTACATAACTT
ACGGTAAATGGCCCGCCTGGCTGACCGCCCAACGACCCCCGCCCATTGACGTCAATAATGACGTATGTTC
CCATAGTAACGCCAATAGGGACTTTCCATTGACGTCAATGGGTGGAGTATTTACGGTAAACTGCCCACTT
GGCAGTACATCAAGTGTATCATATGCCAAGTACGCCCCCTATTGACGTCAATGACGGTAAATGGCCCGCC
TGGCATTATGCCCAGTACATGACCTTATGGGACTTTCCTACTTGGCAGTACATCTACGTATTAGTCATCG
CTATTACCATGGTGATGCGGTTTTGGCAGTACATCAATGGGCGTGGATAGCGGTTTGACTCACGGGGATT
TCCAAGTCTCCACCCCATTGACGTCAATGGGAGTTTGTTTTGGCACCAAAATCAACGGGACTTTCCAAAA
TGTCGTAACAACTCCGCCCCATTGACGCAAATGGGCGGTAGGCGTGTACGGTGGGAGGTCTATATAAGCA
GCGCGTTTTGCCTGTACTGGGTCTCTCTGGTTAGACCAGATCTGAGCCTGGGAGCTCTCTGGCTAACTAG
GGAACCCACTGCTTAAGCCTCAATAAAGCTTGCCTTGAGTGCTTCAAGTAGTGTGTGCCCGTCTGTTGTG
TGACTCTGGTAACTAGAGATCCCTCAGACCCTTTTAGTCAGTGTGGAAAATCTCTAGCAGTGGCGCCCGA
ACAGGGACTTGAAAGCGAAAGGGAAACCAGAGGAGCTCTCTCGACGCAGGACTCGGCTTGCTGAAGCGCG
CACGGCAAGAGGCGAGGGGCGGCGACTGGTGAGTACGCCAAAAATTTTGACTAGCGGAGGCTAGAAGGAG
AGAGATGGGTGCGAGAGCGTCAGTATTAAGCGGGGGAGAATTAGATCGCGATGGGAAAAAATTCGGTTAA
GGCCAGGGGGAAAGAAAAAATATAAATTAAAACATATAGTATGGGCAAGCAGGGAGCTAGAACGATTCGC
AGTTAATCCTGGCCTGTTAGAAACATCAGAAGGCTGTAGACAAATACTGGGACAGCTACAACCATCCCTT
CAGACAGGATCAGAAGAACTTAGATCATTATATAATACAGTAGCAACCCTCTATTGTGTGCATCAAAGGA
TAGAGATAAAAGACACCAAGGAAGCTTTAGACAAGATAGAGGAAGAGCAAAACAAAAGTAAGACCACCGC
ACAGCAAGCGGCCGCTGATCTTCAGACCTGGAGGAGGAGATATGAGGGACAATTGGAGAAGTGAATTATA
TAAATATAAAGTAGTAAAAATTGAACCATTAGGAGTAGCACCCACCAAGGCAAAGAGAAGAGTGGTGCAG
AGAGAAAAAAGAGCAGTGGGAATAGGAGCTTTGTTCCTTGGGTTCTTGGGAGCAGCAGGAAGCACTATGG
GCGCAGCGTCAATGACGCTGACGGTACAGGCCAGACAATTATTGTCTGGTATAGTGCAGCAGCAGAACAA
TTTGCTGAGGGCTATTGAGGCGCAACAGCATCTGTTGCAACTCACAGTCTGGGGCATCAAGCAGCTCCAG
GCAAGAATCCTGGCTGTGGAAAGATACCTAAAGGATCAACAGCTCCTGGGGATTTGGGGTTGCTCTGGAA
AACTCATTTGCACCACTGCTGTGCCTTGGAATGCTAGTTGGAGTAATAAATCTCTGGAACAGATTTGGAA
TCACACGACCTGGATGGAGTGGGACAGAGAAATTAACAATTACACAAGCTTAATACACTCCTTAATTGAA
GAATCGCAAAACCAGCAAGAAAAGAATGAACAAGAATTATTGGAATTAGATAAATGGGCAAGTTTGTGGA
ATTGGTTTAACATAACAAATTGGCTGTGGTATATAAAATTATTCATAATGATAGTAGGAGGCTTGGTAGG
TTTAAGAATAGTTTTTGCTGTACTTTCTATAGTGAATAGAGTTAGGCAGGGATATTCACCATTATCGTTT
CAGACCCACCTCCCAACCCCGAGGGGACCCGACAGGCCCGAAGGAATAGAAGAAGAAGGTGGAGAGAGAG
ACAGAGACAGATCCATTCGATTAGTGAACGGATCGGCACTGCGTGCGCCAATTCTGCAGACAAATGGCAG
TATTCATCCACAATTTTAAAAGAAAAGGGGGGATTGGGGGGTACAGTGCAGGGGAAAGAATAGTAGACAT
AATAGCAACAGACATACAAACTAAAGAATTACAAAAACAAATTACAAAAATTCAAAATTTTCGGGTTTAT
TACAGGGACAGCAGAGATCCAGTTTGGTTAGATCTCGAGTTTACCA
Features (pLannotate 1.2.2; 32 found; start..end, strand, type, name):
      2..272     +  protein_bind   tetracycline response element: contains seven copies of the tetracycline operator tetO tetracycline repressor TetR
    283..300     +  misc_feature   MCS (fragment): pUC18/19 multiple cloning site
    305..343     +  promoter       minimal CMV promoter: human cytomegalovirus (CMV) immediate early promoter
    509..1963    +  CDS            Tcf4 (fragment): ITF2_RAT - Also known as Itf2, Sef2. Experimental evidence at protein level: Swiss-Prot protein existence level 1. Transcription factor that binds to the immunoglobulin enhancer Mu-E5/KE5-motif. Involved in the initiation of neuronal differentiation. Activates transcription by binding to the E box (5'- CANNTG-3'). Binds to the E-box present in the somatostatin receptor 2 initiator element (SSTR2-INR) to activate transcription (By similarity). Interacts with the CCAAT displacement protein (CDP2) to bind the tyrosine hydroxylase enhancer. From Rattus norvegicus (Rat).
   1967..1991    +  misc_feature   MCS (fragment): pBluescript multiple cloning site
   1991..2579    +  misc_feature   WPRE: woodchuck hepatitis virus posttranscriptional regulatory element
   2516..3097    +  CDS            nef (fragment): NEF_HV1H2 - Experimental evidence at protein level: Swiss-Prot protein existence level 1. Extracellular Nef protein targets CD4(+) T-lymphocytes for apoptosis by interacting with CXCR4 surface receptors. From Human immunodeficiency virus type 1 group M subtype B (isolate HXB2) (HIV-1).
   3104..3284    +  LTR            5' LTR (truncated): truncated 5' long terminal repeat (LTR) from HIV-1
   3316..3540    +  polyA_signal   bGH poly(A) signal: bovine growth hormone polyadenylation signal
   3544..3565    +  promoter       SV40 promoter (fragment): SV40 enhancer and early promoter
   3586..4014    +  rep_origin     f1 ori (sequence partly withheld): f1 bacteriophage origin of replication; arrow indicates direction of (+) strand synthesis
   4028..4357    +  promoter       SV40 promoter: SV40 enhancer and early promoter
   4405..4452    +  promoter       EM7 promoter: synthetic bacterial promoter&nbsp
   4471..4845    +  CDS            BleoR: antibiotic-binding protein; Sh ble from Streptoalloteichus hindustanus; confers resistance to bleomycin, phleomycin, and Zeocin™
   4855..4980    +  CDS            ble (fragment): BLE_KLEPN - Experimental evidence at protein level: Swiss-Prot protein existence level 1. Binding protein with a strong affinity to the bleomycin family of antibiotics. Binds to CL990; an antimitotic-antibiotic compound. From Klebsiella pneumoniae.
   4975..5096    +  polyA_signal   SV40 poly(A) signal: SV40 polyadenylation signal
   5169..5185    -  protein_bind   lac operator: The lac repressor binds to the lac operator to inhibit transcription in E. coli. This inhibition can be relieved by adding lactose or isopropyl-β-D-thiogalactopyranoside (IPTG). lac repressor encoded by lacI
   5193..5223    -  promoter       lac promoter: promoter for the E. coli lac operon
   5238..5259    -  protein_bind   CAP binding site: CAP binding activates transcription in the presence of cAMP. E. coli catabolite activator protein
   5272..5364    -  CDS            lacI (fragment): lac repressor; lacI; The lac repressor binds to the lac operator to inhibit transcription in E. coli. This inhibition can be relieved by adding lactose or isopropyl-β-D-thiogalactopyranoside (IPTG).
   5547..6135    -  rep_origin     ori: high-copy-number ColE1/pMB1/pBR322/pUC origin of replication
   6306..7166    -  CDS            AmpR: β-lactamase; bla; confers resistance to ampicillin, carbenicillin, and related antibiotics
   7167..7271    -  promoter       AmpR promoter: bla
   7330..7382    -  misc_feature   bom (fragment): basis of mobility region from pBR322
   7537..7916    +  enhancer       CMV enhancer: human cytomegalovirus immediate early enhancer
   7917..8116    +  promoter       CMV promoter: human cytomegalovirus (CMV) immediate early promoter
   8134..8314    +  LTR            5' LTR (truncated): truncated 5' long terminal repeat (LTR) from HIV-1
   8361..8486    +  misc_feature   HIV-1 Ψ: packaging signal of human immunodeficiency virus type 1
   8470..8833    +  CDS            HIV-1 gag (fragment): gag protein from human immunodeficiency virus 1; gag
   8979..9212    +  misc_feature   RRE: The Rev response element (RRE) of HIV-1 allows for Rev-dependent mRNA export from the nucleus to the cytoplasm.
   9589..9689    +  CDS            Rev (fragment): human immunodeficiency virus 1 (HIV-1) Rev protein; rev; enhances nuclear export of unspliced and incompletely spliced viral mRNAs
   9739..9856    +  misc_feature   cPPT/CTS: central polypurine tract and central termination sequence of HIV-1
