[The description below was written by a language model from this plasmid's Addgene catalogue record and pLannotate feature annotations shown in this document.]
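Description:
pFUW-tetO-Tcf4 is a lentiviral transfer plasmid built on the pFUW-tetO backbone for doxycycline-inducible expression of mouse Tcf4 (also known as E2-2 or ITF-2), a basic helix-loop-helix transcription factor that binds E-box motifs. It is maintained in E. coli as a high-copy plasmid through a ColE1/pUC-type origin with ampicillin selection (AmpR), and it also carries an f1 origin. Outside the viral region sits an SV40/EM7-driven BleoR cassette with an SV40 poly(A) signal. Because this cassette lies beyond the 3' LTR, it would not be packaged into virus.

The viral genome is transcribed from a CMV enhancer/promoter fused to a truncated HIV-1 5' LTR, followed by the Ψ packaging signal with a partial gag sequence, the RRE for Rev-dependent nuclear export, and the cPPT/CTS. The payload follows: a tetracycline response element with seven tetO copies joined to a minimal CMV promoter (TRE-mCMV) drives the Tcf4 coding sequence, which was cloned into an EcoRI site. The catalogue lists the insert as 2,013 bp. The automated annotation marks only about 1.45 kb of it, as a fragment matched to the rat orthologue, which probably reflects the reference database rather than the insert itself. A WPRE downstream enhances transcript expression, and the cassette ends in a truncated 3' LTR and a bGH poly(A) signal.

The TRE promoter is silent on its own, so expression requires a tetracycline-controlled transactivator such as rtTA supplied separately, as none is annotated here. The associated publication concerns direct reprogramming of fibroblasts into antigen-presenting dendritic cells, where such vectors deliver candidate transcription factors.
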