Addgene plasmid #139806: pFUW-tetO-Tcf4
Purpose: doxycycline-inducible expression of mouse Tcf4 in mammalian cells
Depositing lab: Filipe Pereira. Depositing organization: Lund University. Publication: Direct reprogramming of fibroblasts into antigen-presenting dendritic cells. Rosa FF, Pires CF, Kurochkin I, Ferreira AG, Gomes AM, Palma LG, Shaiv K, Solanas L, Azenha C, Papatsenko D, Schulz O, Reis e Sousa C, Pereira CF. Sci Immunol. 2018 Dec 7;3(30). pii: 3/30/eaau4292. doi: 10.1126/sciimmunol.aau4292. PubMed 30530727.
Backbone
  Vector backbone: pFUW-tetO
  Vector type: Mammalian Expression, Lentiviral
Growth in bacteria
  Bacterial resistance: Ampicillin, 100 μg/mL
  Growth temperature: 37°C
  Growth strain: NEB Stable
  Copy number: High Copy
Gene/Insert
  Gene/Insert name: Tcf4
  Species: M. musculus (mouse)
  Insert size (bp): 2013
  GenBank ID: XM_006525762.2
  Entrez Gene: Tcf4 (a.k.a. 5730422P05Rik, ASP-I2, E2-2, E2.2, ITF-2, ITF-2b, ITF2, ME2, MITF-2A, MITF-2B, SEF-2, SEF2, SEF2-1, TFE, Tcf-4, bHLHb19)
  Promoter: TRE-mCMV
  Cloning method: Restriction Enzyme; 5′ cloning site EcoRI (unknown if destroyed); 3′ cloning site EcoRI (unknown if destroyed)
  Sequencing primers: 5′ TCCACGCTGTTTTGACCTCC
Terms and licenses: Academic/Nonprofit Terms; Industry Terms: Not Available to Industry
How to cite: pFUW-tetO-Tcf4 was a gift from Filipe Pereira (Addgene plasmid # 139806 ; http://n2t.net/addgene:139806 ; RRID:Addgene_139806)
